>Addgene plasmid #171759 | pHR-LexAOx4-Pmin-Cre | addgene full sequence | sequence record 341909 | Addgene NGS Result
CGATACCGTCGACCTCGAGGGAATTAATTCGAGCTCGGTACCTTTAAGACCAATGACTTACAAGGCAGCT
GTAGATCTTAGCCACTTTTTAAAAGAAAAGGGGGGACTGGAAGGGCTAATTCACTCCCAACGAAGACAAG
ATCTGCTTTTTGCTTGTACTGGGTCTCTCTGGTTAGACCAGATCTGAGCCTGGGAGCTCTCTGGCTAACT
AGGGAACCCACTGCTTAAGCCTCAATAAAGCTTGCCTTGAGTGCTTCAAGTAGTGTGTGCCCGTCTGTTG
TGTGACTCTGGTAACTAGAGATCCCTCAGACCCTTTTAGTCAGTGTGGAAAATCTCTAGCAGCATCTAGA
ATTAATTCCGTGTATTCTATAGTGTCACCTAAATCGTATGTGTATGATACATAAGGTTATGTATTAATTG
TAGCCGCGTTCTAACGACAATATGTACAAGCCTAATTGTGTAGCATCTGGCTTACTGAAGCAGACCCTAT
CATCTCTCTCGTAAACTGCCGTCAGAGTCGGTTTGGTTGGACGAACCTTCTGAGTTTCTGGTAACGCCGT
CCCGCACCCGGAAATGGTCAGCGAACCAATCAGCAGGGTCATCGCTAGCCAGATCCTCTACGCCGGACGC
ATCGTGGCCGGCATCACCGGCGCCACAGGTGCGGTTGCTGGCGCCTATATCGCCGACATCACCGATGGGG
AAGATCGGGCTCGCCACTTCGGGCTCATGAGCGCTTGTTTCGGCGTGGGTATGGTGGCAGGCCCCGTGGC
CGGGGGACTGTTGGGCGCCATCTCCTTGCATGCACCATTCCTTGCGGCGGCGGTGCTCAACGGCCTCAAC
CTACTACTGGGCTGCTTCCTAATGCAGGAGTCGCATAAGGGAGAGCGTCGAATGGTGCACTCTCAGTACA
ATCTGCTCTGATGCCGCATAGTTAAGCCAGCCCCGACACCCGCCAACACCCGCTGACGCGCCCTGACGGG
CTTGTCTGCTCCCGGCATCCGCTTACAGACAAGCTGTGACCGTCTCCGGGAGCTGCATGTGTCAGAGGTT
TTCACCGTCATCACCGAAACGCGCGAGACGAAAGGGCCTCGTGATACGCCTATTTTTATAGGTTAATGTC
ATGATAATAATGGTTTCTTAGACGTCAGGTGGCACTTTTCGGGGAAATGTGCGCGGAACCCCTATTTGTT
TATTTTTCTAAATACATTCAAATATGTATCCGCTCATGAGACAATAACCCTGATAAATGCTTCAATAATA
TTGAAAAAGGAAGAGTATGAGTATTCAACATTTCCGTGTCGCCCTTATTCCCTTTTTTGCGGCATTTTGC
CTTCCTGTTTTTGCTCACCCAGAAACGCTGGTGAAAGTAAAAGATGCTGAAGATCAGTTGGGTGCACGAG
TGGGTTACATCGAACTGGATCTCAACAGCGGTAAGATCCTTGAGAGTTTTCGCCCCGAAGAACGTTTTCC
AATGATGAGCACTTTTAAAGTTCTGCTATGTGGCGCGGTATTATCCCGTATTGACGCCGGGCAAGAGCAA
CTCGGTCGCCGCATACACTATTCTCAGAATGACTTGGTTGAGTACTCACCAGTCACAGAAAAGCATCTTA
CGGATGGCATGACAGTAAGAGAATTATGCAGTGCTGCCATAACCATGAGTGATAACACTGCGGCCAACTT
ACTTCTGACAACGATCGGAGGACCGAAGGAGCTAACCGCTTTTTTGCACAACATGGGGGATCATGTAACT
CGCCTTGATCGTTGGGAACCGGAGCTGAATGAAGCCATACCAAACGACGAGCGTGACACCACGATGCCTG
TAGCAATGGCAACAACGTTGCGCAAACTATTAACTGGCGAACTACTTACTCTAGCTTCCCGGCAACAATT
AATAGACTGGATGGAGGCGGATAAAGTTGCAGGACCACTTCTGCGCTCGGCCCTTCCGGCTGGCTGGTTT
ATTGCTGATAAATCTGGAGCCGGTGAGCGTGGGTCTCGCGGTATCATTGCAGCACTGGGGCCAGATGGTA
AGCCCTCCCGTATCGTAGTTATCTACACGACGGGGAGTCAGGCAACTATGGATGAACGAAATAGACAGAT
CGCTGAGATAGGTGCCTCACTGATTAAGCATTGGTAACTGTCAGACCAAGTTTACTCATATATACTTTAG
ATTGATTTAAAACTTCATTTTTAATTTAAAAGGATCTAGGTGAAGATCCTTTTTGATAATCTCATGACCA
AAATCCCTTAACGTGAGTTTTCGTTCCACTGAGCGTCAGACCCCGTAGAAAAGATCAAAGGATCTTCTTG
AGATCCTTTTTTTCTGCGCGTAATCTGCTGCTTGCAAACAAAAAAACCACCGCTACCAGCGGTGGTTTGT
TTGCCGGATCAAGAGCTACCAACTCTTTTTCCGAAGGTAACTGGCTTCAGCAGAGCGCAGATACCAAATA
CTGTTCTTCTAGTGTAGCCGTAGTTAGGCCACCACTTCAAGAACTCTGTAGCACCGCCTACATACCTCGC
TCTGCTAATCCTGTTACCAGTGGCTGCTGCCAGTGGCGATAAGTCGTGTCTTACCGGGTTGGACTCAAGA
CGATAGTTACCGGATAAGGCGCAGCGGTCGGGCTGAACGGGGGGTTCGTGCACACAGCCCAGCTTGGAGC
GAACGACCTACACCGAACTGAGATACCTACAGCGTGAGCTATGAGAAAGCGCCACGCTTCCCGAAGGGAG
AAAGGCGGACAGGTATCCGGTAAGCGGCAGGGTCGGAACAGGAGAGCGCACGAGGGAGCTTCCAGGGGGA
AACGCCTGGTATCTTTATAGTCCTGTCGGGTTTCGCCACCTCTGACTTGAGCGTCGATTTTTGTGATGCT
CGTCAGGGGGGCGGAGCCTATGGAAAAACGCCAGCAACGCGGCCTTTTTACGGTTCCTGGCCTTTTGCTG
GCCTTTTGCTCACATGTTCTTTCCTGCGTTATCCCCTGATTCTGTGGATAACCGTATTACCGCCTTTGAG
TGAGCTGATACCGCTCGCCGCAGCCGAACGACCGAGCGCAGCGAGTCAGTGAGCGAGGAAGCGGAAGAGC
GCCCAATACGCAAACCGCCTCTCCCCGCGCGTTGGCCGATTCATTAATGCAGCTGTGGAATGTGTGTCAG
TTAGGGTGTGGAAAGTCCCCAGGCTCCCCAGCAGGCAGAAGTATGCAAAGCATGCATCTCAATTAGTCAG
CAACCAGGTGTGGAAAGTCCCCAGGCTCCCCAGCAGGCAGAAGTATGCAAAGCATGCATCTCAATTAGTC
AGCAACCATAGTCCCGCCCCTAACTCCGCCCATCCCGCCCCTAACTCCGCCCAGTTCCGCCCATTCTCCG
CCCCATGGCTGACTAATTTTTTTTATTTATGCAGAGGCCGAGGCCGCCTCGGCCTCTGAGCTATTCCAGA
AGTAGTGAGGAGGCTTTTTTGGAGGCCTAGGCTTTTGCAAAAAGCTTGGACACAAGACAGGCTTGCGAGA
TATGTTTGAGAATACCACTTTATCCCGCGTCAGGGAGAGGCAGTGCGTAAAAAGACGCGGACTCATGTGA
AATACTGGTTTTTAGTGCGCCAGATCTCTATAATCTCGCGCAACCTATTTTCCCCTCGAACACTTTTTAA
GCCGTAGATAAACAGGCTGGGACACTTCACATGAGCGAAAAATACATCGTCACCTGGGACATGTTGCAGA
TCCATGCACGTAAACTCGCAAGCCGACTGATGCCTTCTGAACAATGGAAAGGCATTATTGCCGTAAGCCG
TGGCGGTCTGTACCGGGTGCGTTACTGGCGCGTGAACTGGGTATTCGTCATGTCGATACCGTTTGTATTT
CCAGCTACGATCACGACAACCAGCGCGAGCTTAAAGTGCTGAAACGCGCAGAAGGCGATGGCGAAGGCTT
CATCGTTATTGATGACCTGGTGGATACCGGTGGTACTGCGGTTGCGATTCGTGAAATGTATCCAAAAGCG
CACTTTGTCACCATCTTCGCAAAACCGGCTGGTCGTCCGCTGGTTGATGACTATGTTGTTGATATCCCGC
AAGATACCTGGATTGAACAGCCGTGGGATATGGGCGTCGTATTCGTCCCGCCAATCTCCGGTCGCTAATC
TTTTCAACGCCTGGCACTGCCGGGCGTTGTTCTTTTTAACTTCAGGCGGGTTACAATAGTTTCCAGTAAG
TATTCTGGAGGCTGCATCCATGACACAGGCAAACCTGAGCGAAACCCTGTTCAAACCCCGCTTTAAACAT
CCTGAAACCTCGACGCTAGTCCGCCGCTTTAATCACGGCGCACAACCGCCTGTGCAGTCGGCCCTTGATG
GTAAAACCATCCCTCACTGGTATCGCATGATTAACCGTCTGATGTGGATCTGGCGCGGCATTGACCCACG
CGAAATCCTCGACGTCCAGGCACGTATTGTGATGAGCGATGCCGAACGTACCGACGATGATTTATACGAT
ACGGTGATTGGCTACCGTGGCGGCAACTGGATTTATGAGTGGGCCCCGGATCTTTGTGAAGGAACCTTAC
TTCTGTGGTGTGACATAATTGGACAAACTACCTACAGAGATTTAAAGCTCTAAGGTAAATATAAAATTTT
TAAGTGTATAATGTGTTAAACTACTGATTCTAATTGTTTGTGTATTTTAGATTCCAACCTATGGAACTGA
TGAATGGGAGCAGTGGTGGAATGCCTTTAATGAGGAAAACCTGTTTTGCTCAGAAGAAATGCCATCTAGT
GATGATGAGGCTACTGCTGACTCTCAACATTCTACTCCTCCAAAAAAGAAGAGAAAGGTAGAAGACCCCA
AGGACTTTCCTTCAGAATTGCTAAGTTTTTTGAGTCATGCTGTGTTTAGTAATAGAACTCTTGCTTGCTT
TGCTATTTACACCACAAAGGAAAAAGCTGCACTGCTATACAAGAAAATTATGGAAAAATATTCTGTAACC
TTTATAAGTAGGCATAACAGTTATAATCATAACATACTGTTTTTTCTTACTCCACACAGGCATAGAGTGT
CTGCTATTAATAACTATGCTCAAAAATTGTGTACCTTTAGCTTTTTAATTTGTAAAGGGGTTAATAAGGA
ATATTTGATGTATAGTGCCTTGACTAGAGATCATAATCAGCCATACCACATTTGTAGAGGTTTTACTTGC
TTTAAAAAACCTCCCACACCTCCCCCTGAACCTGAAACATAAAATGAATGCAATTGTTGTTGTTAACTTG
TTTATTGCAGCTTATAATGGTTACAAATAAAGCAATAGCATCACAAATTTCACAAATAAAGCATTTTTTT
CACTGCATTCTAGTTGTGGTTTGTCCAAACTCATCAATGTATCTTATCATGTCTGGATCAACTGGATAAC
TCAAGCTAACCAAAATCATCCCAAACTTCCCACCCCATACCCTATTACCACTGCCAATTACCTGTGGTTT
CATTTACTCTAAACCTGTGATTCCTCTGAATTATTTTCATTTTAAAGAAATTGTATTTGTTAAATATGTA
CTACAAACTTAGTAGTTGGAAGGGCTAATTCACTCCCAAAGAAGACAAGATATCCTTGATCTGTGGATCT
ACCACACACAAGGCTACTTCCCTGATTAGCAGAACTACACACCAGGGCCAGGGGTCAGATATCCACTGAC
CTTTGGATGGTGCTACAAGCTAGTACCAGTTGAGCCAGATAAGGTAGAAGAGGCCAATAAAGGAGAGAAC
ACCAGCTTGTTACACCCTGTGAGCCTGCATGGGATGGATGACCCGGAGAGAGAAGTGTTAGAGTGGAGGT
TTGACAGCCGCCTAGCATTTCATCACGTGGCCCGAGAGCTGCATCCGGAGTACTTCAAGAACTGCTGATA
TCGAGCTTGCTACAAGGGACTTTCCGCTGGGGACTTTCCAGGGAGGCGTGGCCTGGGCGGGACTGGGGAG
TGGCGAGCCCTCAGATCCTGCATATAAGCAGCTGCTTTTTGCCTGTACTGGGTCTCTCTGGTTAGACCAG
ATCTGAGCCTGGGAGCTCTCTGGCTAACTAGGGAACCCACTGCTTAAGCCTCAATAAAGCTTGCCTTGAG
TGCTTCAAGTAGTGTGTGCCCGTCTGTTGTGTGACTCTGGTAACTAGAGATCCCTCAGACCCTTTTAGTC
AGTGTGGAAAATCTCTAGCAGTGGCGCCCGAACAGGGACTTGAAAGCGAAAGGGAAACCAGAGGAGCTCT
CTCGACGCAGGACTCGGCTTGCTGAAGCGCGCACGGCAAGAGGCGAGGGGCGGCGACTGGTGAGTACGCC
AAAAATTTTGACTAGCGGAGGCTAGAAGGAGAGAGATGGGTGCGAGAGCGTCAGTATTAAGCGGGGGAGA
ATTAGATCGCGATGGGAAAAAATTCGGTTAAGGCCAGGGGGAAAGAAAAAATATAAATTAAAACATATAG
TATGGGCAAGCAGGGAGCTAGAACGATTCGCAGTTAATCCTGGCCTGTTAGAAACATCAGAAGGCTGTAG
ACAAATACTGGGACAGCTACAACCATCCCTTCAGACAGGATCAGAAGAACTTAGATCATTATATAATACA
GTAGCAACCCTCTATTGTGTGCATCAAAGGATAGAGATAAAAGACACCAAGGAAGCTTTAGACAAGATAG
AGGAAGAGCAAAACAAAAGTAAGACCACCGCACAGCAAGCGGCCGGCCGCTGATCTTCAGACCTGGAGGA
GGAGATATGAGGGACAATTGGAGAAGTGAATTATATAAATATAAAGTAGTAAAAATTGAACCATTAGGAG
TAGCACCCACCAAGGCAAAGAGAAGAGTGGTGCAGAGAGAAAAAAGAGCAGTGGGAATAGGAGCTTTGTT
CCTTGGGTTCTTGGGAGCAGCAGGAAGCACTATGGGCGCAGCGTCAATGACGCTGACGGTACAGGCCAGA
CAATTATTGTCTGGTATAGTGCAGCAGCAGAACAATTTGCTGAGGGCTATTGAGGCGCAACAGCATCTGT
TGCAACTCACAGTCTGGGGCATCAAGCAGCTCCAGGCAAGAATCCTGGCTGTGGAAAGATACCTAAAGGA
TCAACAGCTCCTGGGGATTTGGGGTTGCTCTGGAAAACTCATTTGCACCACTGCTGTGCCTTGGAATGCT
AGTTGGAGTAATAAATCTCTGGAACAGATTTGGAATCACACGACCTGGATGGAGTGGGACAGAGAAATTA
ACAATTACACAAGCTTAATACACTCCTTAATTGAAGAATCGCAAAACCAGCAAGAAAAGAATGAACAAGA
ATTATTGGAATTAGATAAATGGGCAAGTTTGTGGAATTGGTTTAACATAACAAATTGGCTGTGGTATATA
AAATTATTCATAATGATAGTAGGAGGCTTGGTAGGTTTAAGAATAGTTTTTGCTGTACTTTCTATAGTGA
ATAGAGTTAGGCAGGGATATTCACCATTATCGTTTCAGACCCACCTCCCAACCCCGAGGGGACCCGACAG
GCCCGAAGGAATAGAAGAAGAAGGTGGAGAGAGAGACAGAGACAGATCCATTCGATTAGTGAACGGATCT
CGACGGTATCGCCAAATGGCAGTATTCATCCACAATTTTAAAAGAAAAGGGGGGATTGGGGGGTACAGTG
CAGGGGAAAGAATAGTAGACATAATAGCAACAGACATACAAACTAAAGAATTACAAAAACAAATTACAAA
AATTCAAAATTTTCGGGTTTATTACAGGGACAGCAGAGATCCAGTTTGGATCGATAAGCTTGATATCTGA
TGCGGTATTTTCTCCTTACGCATCTGTGCGGTATTTCACACCGCATATGGTGCACTCTCAGTACAATCTG
CTCTGATGCCGCATAGTTAAGCCAGTATACACTCCGCTATCGCTACGTGACTGGGTCATGGCTGCGCCCC
GACACCCGCCAACACCCGCTGACGCGCCCTGACGGGCTTGTCTGCTCCCGGCATCCGCTTACAGACAAGC
TGTGACCGGGTACCGAATTCGCGGCCGCATCTAGACTGTATATAAAACCAGTGGTTATATGTACAGACTA
GACTGTATATAAAACCAGTGGTTATATGTACAGACTAGACTGTATATAAAACCAGTGGTTATATGTACAG
ACTAGACTGTATATAAAACCAGTGGTTATATGTACAGACTAGACTCGAGTCCGAGCGGAGACTCTAGAGG
GTATATAATGGATCCCCGGGTACCGAGCTCGAATTCCAGCTTGGCATTCCGGTACTGTTGGTAAAGCCAC
CATGTCCAATTTACTGACCGTACACCAAAATTTGCCTGCATTACCGGTCGATGCAACGAGTGATGAGGTT
CGCAAGAACCTGATGGACATGTTCAGGGATCGCCAGGCGTTTTCTGAGCATACCTGGAAAATGCTTCTGT
CCGTTTGCCGGTCGTGGGCGGCATGGTGCAAGTTGAATAACCGGAAATGGTTTCCCGCAGAACCTGAAGA
TGTTCGCGATTATCTTCTATATCTTCAGGCGCGCGGTCTGGCAGTAAAAACTATCCAGCAACATTTGGGC
CAGCTAAACATGCTTCATCGTCGGTCCGGGCTGCCACGACCAAGTGACAGCAATGCTGTTTCACTGGTTA
TGCGGCGGATCCGAAAAGAAAACGTTGATGCCGGTGAACGTGCAAAACAGGCTCTAGCGTTCGAACGCAC
TGATTTCGACCAGGTTCGTTCACTCATGGAAAATAGCGATCGCTGCCAGGATATACGTAATCTGGCATTT
CTGGGGATTGCTTATAACACCCTGTTACGTATAGCCGAAATTGCCAGGATCAGGGTTAAAGATATCTCAC
GTACTGACGGTGGGAGAATGTTAATCCATATTGGCAGAACGAAAACGCTGGTTAGCACCGCAGGTGTAGA
GAAGGCACTTAGCCTGGGGGTAACTAAACTGGTCGAGCGATGGATTTCCGTCTCTGGTGTAGCTGATGAT
CCGAATAACTACCTGTTTTGCCGGGTCAGAAAAAATGGTGTTGCCGCGCCATCTGCCACCAGCCAGCTAT
CAACTCGCGCCCTGGAAGGGATTTTTGAAGCAACTCATCGATTGATTTACGGCGCTAAGGATGACTCTGG
TCAGAGATACCTGGCCTGGTCTGGACACAGTGCCCGTGTCGGAGCCGCGCGAGATATGGCCCGCGCTGGA
GTTTCAATACCGGAGATCATGCAAGCTGGTGGCTGGACCAATGTAAATATTGTCATGAACTATATCCGTA
ACCTGGATAGTGAAACAGGGGCAATGGTGCGCCTGCTGGAAGATGGCGATTAGGACTCTAGAGTCGACCT
GCAGGCATGCAAGCTTGATATCAAGCTTATCGATAATCAACCTCTGGATTACAAAATTTGTGAAAGATTG
ACTGGTATTCTTAACTATGTTGCTCCTTTTACGCTATGTGGATACGCTGCTTTAATGCCTTTGTATCATG
CTATTGCTTCCCGTATGGCTTTCATTTTCTCCTCCTTGTATAAATCCTGGTTGCTGTCTCTTTATGAGGA
GTTGTGGCCCGTTGTCAGGCAACGTGGCGTGGTGTGCACTGTGTTTGCTGACGCAACCCCCACTGGTTGG
GGCATTGCCACCACCTGTCAGCTCCTTTCCGGGACTTTCGCTTTCCCCCTCCCTATTGCCACGGCGGAAC
TCATCGCCGCCTGCCTTGCCCGCTGCTGGACAGGGGCTCGGCTGTTGGGCACTGACAATTCCGTGGTGTT
GTCGGGGAAATCATCGTCCTTTCCTTGGCTGCTCGCCTGTGTTGCCACCTGGATTCTGCGCGGGACGTCC
TTCTGCTACGTCCCTTCGGCCCTCAATCCAGCGGACCTTCCTTCCCGCGGCCTGCTGCCGGCTCTGCGGC
CTCTTCCGCGTCTTCGCCTTCGCCCTCAGACGAGTCGGATCTCCCTTTGGGCCGCCTCCCCGCAT
Features (pLannotate 1.2.2; 36 found; start..end, strand, type, name):
     38..106     +  CDS            nef (fragment): NEF_HV1Z2 - Experimental evidence at protein level: Swiss-Prot protein existence level 1. Extracellular Nef protein targets CD4(+) T-lymphocytes for apoptosis by interacting with CXCR4 surface receptors. From Human immunodeficiency virus type 1 group M subtype D (isolate Z2/CDC-Z34) (HIV-1).
    108..341     +  LTR            3' LTR (ΔU3): self-inactivating 3' long terminal repeat (LTR) from HIV-1
    366..384     -  promoter       SP6 promoter: promoter for bacteriophage SP6 RNA polymerase
    612..891     +  CDS            TcR (fragment): tetracycline efflux protein; tet; confers resistance to tetracycline
    892..940     -  misc_feature   bom (fragment): basis of mobility region from pBR322
   1042..1077    -  CDS            rop (fragment): Rop protein, which maintains plasmids at low copy number; rop
   1172..1276    +  promoter       AmpR promoter: bla
   1277..2137    +  CDS            AmpR: β-lactamase; bla; confers resistance to ampicillin, carbenicillin, and related antibiotics
   2308..2896    +  rep_origin     ori: high-copy-number ColE1/pMB1/pBR322/pUC origin of replication
   3079..3135    +  CDS            lacI (fragment): lac repressor; lacI; The lac repressor binds to the lac operator to inhibit transcription in E. coli. This inhibition can be relieved by adding lactose or isopropyl-β-D-thiogalactopyranoside (IPTG).
   3142..3471    +  promoter       SV40 promoter: SV40 enhancer and early promoter
   3671..3790    +  CDS            gpt (fragment): XGPT_ECOLI - Also known as gpp, gxu. Experimental evidence at protein level: Swiss-Prot protein existence level 1. Purine salvage pathway enzyme that catalyzes the transfer of the ribosyl-5-phosphate group from 5-phospho-alpha-D-ribose 1- diphosphate (PRPP) to the N9 position of the 6-oxopurines guanine and xanthine to form the corresponding ribonucleotides GMP (guanosine 5'- monophosphate) and XMP (xanthosine 5'-monophosphate), with the release of PPi. To a lesser extent, also acts on hypoxanthine (PubMed:9100006, PubMed:3886014). Does not ribophosphorylate adenine (PubMed:3886014). From Esch
   3790..4125    +  CDS            gpt (fragment): XGPT_ECOLI - Also known as gpp, gxu. Experimental evidence at protein level: Swiss-Prot protein existence level 1. Purine salvage pathway enzyme that catalyzes the transfer of the ribosyl-5-phosphate group from 5-phospho-alpha-D-ribose 1- diphosphate (PRPP) to the N9 position of the 6-oxopurines guanine and xanthine to form the corresponding ribonucleotides GMP (guanosine 5'- monophosphate) and XMP (xanthosine 5'-monophosphate), with the release of PPi. To a lesser extent, also acts on hypoxanthine (PubMed:9100006, PubMed:3886014). Does not ribophosphorylate adenine (PubMed:3886014). From Esch
   4220..4525    +  CDS            frsA (fragment): FRSA_ECOLI - Also known as yafA. Experimental evidence at protein level: Swiss-Prot protein existence level 1. Catalyzes the hydrolysis of esters (PubMed:15808744). Displays esterase activity toward pNP-butyrate (PubMed:15808744). May stimulate mixed-acid fermentation by acting as a fermentation/respiration switch that down-regulates respiration and up- regulates fermentation rates (PubMed:15169777). From Escherichia coli (strain K12).
   4529..4603    +  CDS            small t antigen (fragment): SV40 (simian virus 40) small t antigen
   4605..4670    +  intron         small t intron: SV40 (simian virus 40) small t antigen intron
   4800..4820    +  CDS            SV40 NLS: nuclear localization signal of SV40 (simian virus 40) large T antigen
   5139..5222    +  CDS            large T antigen (fragment): large T antigen from SV40 (simian virus 40)
   5245..5379    +  polyA_signal   SV40 poly(A) signal: SV40 polyadenylation signal
   5546..5875    +  CDS            nef (fragment): NEF_HV1BR - Experimental evidence at protein level: Swiss-Prot protein existence level 1. Extracellular Nef protein targets CD4(+) T-lymphocytes for apoptosis by interacting with CXCR4 surface receptors (PubMed:14990729). From Human immunodeficiency virus type 1 group M subtype B (isolate BRU/LAI) (HIV-1).
   5923..6180    +  LTR            5' LTR (truncated): truncated 5' long terminal repeat (LTR) from HIV-1
   6227..6352    +  misc_feature   HIV-1 Ψ: packaging signal of human immunodeficiency virus type 1
   6336..6674    +  CDS            HIV-1 gag (fragment): gag protein from human immunodeficiency virus 1; gag
   6849..7082    +  misc_feature   RRE: The Rev response element (RRE) of HIV-1 allows for Rev-dependent mRNA export from the nucleus to the cytoplasm.
   7459..7559    +  CDS            Rev (fragment): human immunodeficiency virus 1 (HIV-1) Rev protein; rev; enhances nuclear export of unspliced and incompletely spliced viral mRNAs
   7596..7713    +  misc_feature   cPPT/CTS: central polypurine tract and central termination sequence of HIV-1
   7750..7767    -  misc_feature   MCS (fragment): pBluescript multiple cloning site
   7767..7906    -  misc_feature   bom: basis of mobility region from pBR322
   7995..8015    +  misc_feature   BioBrick prefix: BioBrick prefix for parts that do not start with "ATG"
   8185..8202    +  promoter       minP (fragment): minimal TATA-box promoter with low basal activity
   8200..8226    -  misc_feature   MCS (fragment): pUC18/19 multiple cloning site
   8262..9293    +  CDS            Cre: site-specific recombinase Cre is a site-specific recombinase from bacteriophage P1. Recombination occurs at loxP sequences.
   9296..9326    +  misc_feature   MCS (fragment): pUC18/19 multiple cloning site
   9327..9345    +  misc_feature   MCS (fragment): pBluescript multiple cloning site
   9345..9933    +  misc_feature   WPRE: woodchuck hepatitis virus posttranscriptional regulatory element
   9934..21      +  misc_feature   MCS (fragment) (across the origin): pBluescript multiple cloning site
