[The description below was written by a language model from this plasmid's Addgene catalogue record and pLannotate feature annotations shown in this document.]
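Description:
pHR-LexAOx4-Pmin-Cre is a self-inactivating HIV-1-based lentiviral transfer vector built on the pHR backbone for inducible expression of Cre recombinase in mammalian cells. It is propagated in E. coli as a high-copy plasmid through a ColE1/pUC-type origin and selected with ampicillin via the β-lactamase gene. The plasmid backbone outside the proviral region also carries legacy sequences typical of older pHR vectors. These include an SV40 promoter followed by fragments of the E. coli gpt gene, SV40 small t intron and poly(A) sequences, and remnants of tetracycline resistance, rop and bom elements. None of these are part of the packaged payload.

The viral genome region runs from a truncated 5' LTR through the Ψ packaging signal, a partial gag sequence, the Rev response element and the cPPT/CTS, and ends at a ΔU3 3' LTR that renders the integrated provirus transcriptionally self-inactivating. Between these elements sits the expression cassette. According to the catalogue entry, four copies of the LexA operator lie upstream of a minimal TATA-box promoter with low basal activity, which drives the 1,032 bp Cre coding sequence from bacteriophage P1. A WPRE follows to enhance transcript stability and expression. The automated annotation detects a fragment of the minimal promoter, Cre and the WPRE, but does not label the LexA operator repeats themselves.

Because the minimal promoter is weak on its own, Cre should be produced only when a LexA DNA-binding-domain-containing transactivator is recruited to the operators. Cre can then recombine loxP-flanked targets, converting a transient stimulus into a permanent genetic switch. The associated publication concerns light-controllable CAR T cells, which suggests the construct serves as the inducible recombinase module in such a system. The record does not describe the partner components.
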