Addgene plasmid #171759: pHR-LexAOx4-Pmin-Cre
Purpose: Lentiviral vector for inducible Cre expression with 4x LexA operator (LexAO)
Depositing lab: Yingxiao Wang. Depositing organization: University of California, San Diego (UCSD). Publication: Engineering light-controllable CAR T cells for cancer immunotherapy. Huang Z, Wu Y, Allen ME, Pan Y, Kyriakakis P, Lu S, Chang YJ, Wang X, Chien S, Wang Y. Sci Adv. 2020 Feb 19;6(8):eaay9209. doi: 10.1126/sciadv.aay9209. eCollection 2020 Feb. PubMed 32128416.
Backbone
  Vector backbone: pHR
  Vector type: Mammalian Expression, Lentiviral
Growth in bacteria
  Bacterial resistance: Ampicillin, 100 μg/mL
  Growth temperature: 37°C
  Growth strain: NEB Stable
  Copy number: High Copy
Gene/Insert
  Gene/Insert name: Cre recombinase
  Species: P1 bacteriophage
  Insert size (bp): 1032
  Promoter: minimal promoter
  Cloning method: Gibson Cloning
  Sequencing primers: 5′ gatctcgacggtcgccaaatg; 3′ tgatatcaagcttgcatgcctg
Terms and licenses: Academic/Nonprofit Terms; Industry Terms: Not Available to Industry
How to cite: pHR-LexAOx4-Pmin-Cre was a gift from Yingxiao Wang (Addgene plasmid # 171759 ; http://n2t.net/addgene:171759 ; RRID:Addgene_171759)
